Addgene plasmid #179406: pv7_MBD1_MBD_noEGFP
Purpose: Cell line generation via recombination-mediated cassette exchange (RMCE) and stable expression of MBD1_MBD
Depositing lab: Tuncay Baubec. Depositing organization: University of Zurich. Publication: ChromID identifies the protein interactome at chromatin marks. Villasenor R, Pfaendler R, Ambrosi C, Butz S, Giuliani S, Bryan E, Sheahan TW, Gable AL, Schmolka N, Manzo M, Wirz J, Feller C, von Mering C, Aebersold R, Voigt P, Baubec T. Nat Biotechnol. 2020 Mar 2. pii: 10.1038/s41587-020-0434-2. doi: 10.1038/s41587-020-0434-2. PubMed 32123383.
Backbone
  Vector backbone: parBit_v7
  Vector type: Mammalian Expression
Growth in bacteria
  Bacterial resistance: Ampicillin, 100 μg/mL
  Growth temperature: 37°C
  Growth strain: DH5alpha
  Copy number: High Copy
Gene/Insert
  Gene/Insert name: MBD1_MBD (alt name: MBD domain of MBD1, 2A cleavage peptide-EGFP)
  Species: M. musculus (mouse)
  Promoter: CAGGS
  Tag / fusion protein: AviTag (N terminal on insert)
  Cloning method: Gibson Cloning
  Sequencing primers: 5′ CTGGTTGTTGTGCTGTCTC
Terms and licenses: Academic/Nonprofit Terms; Industry Terms: Not Available to Industry
How to cite: pv7_MBD1_MBD_noEGFP was a gift from Tuncay Baubec (Addgene plasmid # 179406 ; http://n2t.net/addgene:179406 ; RRID:Addgene_179406)
