[The description below was written by a language model from this plasmid's Addgene catalogue record and pLannotate feature annotations shown in this document.]
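Description:
pv7_MBD1_MBD_noEGFP is a mammalian expression and targeting plasmid built on the parBit_v7 backbone, designed to generate stable cell lines by recombination-mediated cassette exchange (RMCE). It is propagated in E. coli through a high-copy ColE1/pUC-type origin and selected with ampicillin via the AmpR (β-lactamase) gene. Remnants of pUC-type cloning sequences (lacZα, lac promoter/operator, MCS fragment) flank the payload.

The payload lies between two loxP511 sites annotated on opposite strands. loxP511 sites recombine with each other but not with wild-type loxP, so in the presence of Cre the cassette can be swapped into a genomic landing site carrying matching sites. Inside the cassette, the CAGGS promoter (CMV enhancer, chicken β-actin promoter and chimeric β-actin/β-globin intron) drives the methyl-CpG-binding domain (MBD) of mouse MBD1. According to the record this domain carries an N-terminal AviTag, a short peptide that can be biotinylated by the BirA ligase; the tag is not annotated in the feature table. Downstream, an EMCV IRES allows puromycin N-acetyltransferase to be translated from the same transcript for selection of expressing cells, followed by an SV40 polyadenylation signal.

There is a discrepancy about EGFP. The plasmid name says "noEGFP", yet the alternative insert name mentions a 2A peptide-EGFP and the sequenced record contains a full-length EGFP coding sequence between the MBD and the IRES. The record does not resolve how this EGFP is linked to the MBD or whether it is expressed. The associated publication concerns identifying protein interactomes at chromatin marks, consistent with use of this domain as a stably expressed, biotin-taggable reader of methylated DNA.
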