Features (pLannotate 1.2.2; 23 found; start..end, strand, type, name):
    137..236     +  misc_feature   bom (fragment): basis of mobility region from pBR322
    242..399     -  CDS            lacZα (fragment): LacZα fragment of β-galactosidase; lacZ fragment
    409..442     -  protein_bind   loxP511: Cre-mediated recombination occurs in the 8-bp core sequence (GTATACAT). loxP511 sites are compatible with each other, but incompatible with wild-type loxP sites. Cre recombinase
    447..826     +  enhancer       CMV enhancer: human cytomegalovirus immediate early enhancer
    828..1104    +  promoter       chicken β-actin promoter: No description available
   1105..2121    +  intron         chimeric intron: chimera between introns from chicken β-actin and rabbit β-globin
   2119..2175    +  CDS            HBB (fragment): HBB_LEPEU - Experimental evidence at protein level: Swiss-Prot protein existence level 1. Involved in oxygen transport from the lung to the various peripheral tissues. From Lepus europaeus (European hare).
   2288..2503    +  CDS            Mbd1 (fragment): MBD1_MOUSE - Experimental evidence at protein level: Swiss-Prot protein existence level 1. Transcriptional repressor that binds CpG islands in promoters where the DNA is methylated at position 5 of cytosine within CpG dinucleotides. Binding is abolished by the presence of 7-mG that is produced by DNA damage by methylmethanesulfonate (MMS). Acts as transcriptional repressor and plays a role in gene silencing by recruiting ATF7IP, which in turn recruits factors such as the histone methyltransferase SETDB1. Probably forms a complex with SETDB1 and ATF7IP that represses transcription and couples D
   2660..3376    +  CDS            EGFP: the original enhanced GFP (Yang et al., 1996) mammalian codon-optimized
   3499..3961    +  misc_feature   IRES: internal ribosome entry site (IRES) of the encephalomyocarditis virus (EMCV)
   3975..4574    +  CDS            PuroR: puromycin N-acetyltransferase; pac from Streptomyces alboniger; confers resistance to puromycin
   4623..4748    +  CDS            ble (fragment): BLE_KLEPN - Experimental evidence at protein level: Swiss-Prot protein existence level 1. Binding protein with a strong affinity to the bleomycin family of antibiotics. Binds to CL990; an antimitotic-antibiotic compound. From Klebsiella pneumoniae.
   4743..4864    +  polyA_signal   SV40 poly(A) signal: SV40 polyadenylation signal
   4898..4931    +  protein_bind   loxP511: Cre-mediated recombination occurs in the 8-bp core sequence (GTATACAT). loxP511 sites are compatible with each other, but incompatible with wild-type loxP sites. Cre recombinase
   4934..4952    +  misc_feature   MCS (fragment): pUC18/19 multiple cloning site
   4989..5005    -  protein_bind   lac operator: The lac repressor binds to the lac operator to inhibit transcription in E. coli. This inhibition can be relieved by adding lactose or isopropyl-β-D-thiogalactopyranoside (IPTG). lac repressor encoded by lacI
   5013..5043    -  promoter       lac promoter: promoter for the E. coli lac operon
   5058..5079    -  protein_bind   CAP binding site: CAP binding activates transcription in the presence of cAMP. E. coli catabolite activator protein
   5092..5184    -  CDS            lacI (fragment): lac repressor; lacI; The lac repressor binds to the lac operator to inhibit transcription in E. coli. This inhibition can be relieved by adding lactose or isopropyl-β-D-thiogalactopyranoside (IPTG).
   5367..5955    -  rep_origin     ori: high-copy-number ColE1/pMB1/pBR322/pUC origin of replication
   6126..6986    -  CDS            AmpR: β-lactamase; bla; confers resistance to ampicillin, carbenicillin, and related antibiotics
   6987..7091    -  promoter       AmpR promoter: bla
   7186..35      +  CDS            rop (fragment) (across the origin): Rop protein, which maintains plasmids at low copy number; rop
>Addgene plasmid #179406 | pv7_MBD1_MBD_noEGFP | addgene full sequence | sequence record 370524 | Addgene NGS Result
TCGCGCGTTTCGGTGATGACGGTGAAAACCTCTGACACATGCAGCTCCCGGAGACGGTCACAGCTTGTCT
GTAAGCGGATGCCGGGAGCAGACAAGCCCGTCAGGGCGCGTCAGCGGGTGTTGGCGGGTGTCGGGGCTGG
CTTAACTATGCGGCATCAGAGCAGATTGTACTGAGAGTGCACCATATGCGGTGTGAAATACCGCACAGAT
GCGTAAGGAGAAAATACCGCATCAGGCGCCATTCGCCATTCAGGCTGCGCAACTGTTGGGAAGGGCGATC
GGTGCGGGCCTCTTCGCTATTACGCCAGCTGGCGAAAGGGGGATGTGCTGCAAGGCGATTAAGTTGGGTA
ACGCCAGGGTTTTCCCAGTCACGACGTTGTAAAACGACGGCCAGTGAATTCTCGAGCCATAACTTCGTAT
AATGTATACTATACGAAGTTATATCGGACATTGATTATTGACTAGTTATTAATAGTAATCAATTACGGGG
TCATTAGTTCATAGCCCATATATGGAGTTCCGCGTTACATAACTTACGGTAAATGGCCCGCCTGGCTGAC
CGCCCAACGACCCCCGCCCATTGACGTCAATAATGACGTATGTTCCCATAGTAACGCCAATAGGGACTTT
CCATTGACGTCAATGGGTGGAGTATTTACGGTAAACTGCCCACTTGGCAGTACATCAAGTGTATCATATG
CCAAGTACGCCCCCTATTGACGTCAATGACGGTAAATGGCCCGCCTGGCATTATGCCCAGTACATGACCT
TATGGGACTTTCCTACTTGGCAGTACATCTACGTATTAGTCATCGCTATTACCATGGTCGAGGTGAGCCC
CACGTTCTGCTTCACTCTCCCCATCTCCCCCCCCTCCCCACCCCCAATTTTGTATTTATTTATTTTTTAA
TTATTTTGTGCAGCGATGGGGGCGGGGGGGGGGGGGGNSGCGCGCCRGGSGGGGSGGGGSGGGGSGRGGG
GSGGGGSGGGGCGAGGCGGAGAGGTGCGGCGGCAGCCAATCAGAGCGGCGCGCTCCGAAAGTTTCCTTTT
ATGGCGAGGCGGCGGCGGCGGCGGCCCTATAAAAAGCGAAGCGCGCGGCGGGCGGGAGTCGCTGCGCGCT
GCCTTCGCCCCGTGCCCCGCTCCGCCGCCGCCTCGCGCCGCCCGCCCCGGCTCTGACTGACCGCGTTACT
CCCACAGGTGAGCGGGCGGGACGGCCCTTCTCCTCCGGGCTGTAATTAGCGCTTGGTTTAATGACGGCTT
GTTTCTTTTCTGTGGCTGCGTGAAAGCCTTGAGGGGCTCCGGGAGGGCCCTTTGTGCGGGGGGAGCGGCT
CGGGGGGTGCGTGCGTGTGTGTGTGCGTGGGGAGCGCCGCGTGCGGCTCCGCGCTGCCCGGCGGCTGTGA
GCGCTGCGGGCGCGGCGCGGGGCTTTGTGCGCTCCGCAGTGTGCGCGAGGGGAGCGCGGCCGGGGGCGGT
GCCCCGCGGTGCGGGGGGGGCTGCGAGGGGAACAAAGGCTGCGTGCGGGGTGTGTGCGTGGGGGGGTGAG
CAGGGGGTGTGGGCGCGTCGGTCGGGCTGCAACCCCCCCTGCACCCCCCTCCCCGAGTTGCTGAGCACGG
CCCGGCTTCGGGTGCGGGGCTCCGTACGGGGCGTGGCGCGGGGCTCGCCGTGCCGGGCGGGGGGTGGCGG
CAGGTGGGGGTGCCGGGCGGGGCGGGGCCGCCTCGGGCCGGGGAGGGCTCGGGGGAGGGGCGCGGCGGCC
CCCGGAGCGCCGGCGGCTGTCGAGGCGCGGCGAGCCGCAGCCATTGCCTTTTATGGTAATCGTGCGAGAG
GGCGCAGGGACTTCCTTTGTCCCAAATCTGTGCGGAGCCGAAATCTGGGAGGCGCCGCCGCACCCCCTCT
AGCGGGCGCGGGGCGAAGCGGTGCGGCGCCGGCAGGAAGGAAATGGGCGGGGAGGGCCTTCGTGCGTCGC
CGCGCCGCCGTCCCCTTCTCCCTCTCCAGCCTCGGGGCTGTCCGCGGGGGGACGGCTGCCTTCGGGGGGG
ACGGGGCAGGGCGGGGTTCGGCTTCTGGCGTGTGACCGGCGGCTCTAGAGCCTCTGCTAACCATGTTCAT
GCCTTCTTCTTTTTCCTACAGCTCCTGGGCAACGTGCTGGTTATTGTGCTGTCTCATCATTTTGGCAAAG
AATTCTAGCATGGCTGGTGGCCTGAATGACATCTTTGAGGCCCAGAAGATCGAGTGGCATGAGAACCTGT
ACTTCCAGGGAGTCGACGAAGAGTCTGGTTCTGTTTCTGGTGGTGATGCTGAGTCCTGGCAGGACTGCCC
AGCCCTGGGCCCTGGCTGGAAACGCCGAGAGTCCTTTCGAAAGTCAGGGGCCTCGTTTGGACGCTCAGAC
ATCTATTACCAGAGCCCCACAGGAGAAAAGATCCGAAGCAAAGTTGAGCTGACTCGGTACTTGGGCCCTG
CATGTGATCTTACCCTGTTTGACTTCAGACAAGGCACCTTATGCCATCCCATCGGTGGCGGAGGCTCTGG
AGGTGGAGGCTCCGCACCCCCCAAAAAGAAACGCAAGGTTGGATACCGGGATCCATCGCGAGGAAGCGGA
GCTACTAACTTCAGCCTGCTGAAGCAGGCTGGAGATGTGGAGGAGAACCCTGGACCTCCGGTCGCCACCG
TGAGCAAGGGCGAGGAGCTGTTCACCGGGGTGGTGCCCATCCTGGTCGAGCTGGACGGCGACGTAAACGG
CCACAAGTTCAGCGTGTCCGGCGAGGGCGAGGGCGATGCCACCTACGGCAAGCTGACCCTGAAGTTCATC
TGCACCACCGGCAAGCTGCCCGTGCCCTGGCCCACCCTCGTGACCACCCTGACCTACGGCGTGCAGTGCT
TCAGCCGCTACCCCGACCACATGAAGCAGCACGACTTCTTCAAGTCCGCCATGCCCGAAGGCTACGTCCA
GGAGCGCACCATCTTCTTCAAGGACGACGGCAACTACAAGACCCGCGCCGAGGTGAAGTTCGAGGGCGAC
ACCCTGGTGAACCGCATCGAGCTGAAGGGCATCGACTTCAAGGAGGACGGCAACATCCTGGGGCACAAGC
TGGAGTACAACTACAACAGCCACAACGTCTATATCATGGCCGACAAGCAGAAGAACGGCATCAAGGTGAA
CTTCAAGATCCGCCACAACATCGAGGACGGCAGCGTGCAGCTCGCCGACCACTACCAGCAGAACACCCCC
ATCGGCGACGGCCCCGTGCTGCTGCCCGACAACCACTACCTGAGCACCCAGTCCGCCCTGAGCAAAGACC
CCAACGAGAAGCGCGATCACATGGTCCTGCTGGAGTTCGTGACCGCCGCCGGGATCACTCTCGGCATGGA
CGAGCTGTACAAGTAAAGCGAGCTCGACAGATCTAGGAGCGGTTAACGAGGTAGCGGCCGCCGAAGCCGC
TTGGAATAAGGCCGGTGTGCGTTTGTCTATATGTTATTTTCCACCATATTGCCGTCTTTTGGCAATGTGA
GGGCCCGGAAACCTGGCCCTGTCTTCTTGACGAGCATTCCTAGGGGTCTTTCCCCTCTCGCCAAAGGAAT
GCAAGGTCTGTTGAATGTCGTGAAGGAAGCAGTTCCTCTGGAAGCTTCTTGAAGACAAACAACGTCTGTA
GCGACCCTTTGCAGGCAGCGGAACCCCCCACCTGGCGACAGGTGCCTCTGCGGCCAAAAGCCACGTGTAT
AAGATACACCTGCAAAGGCGGCACAACCCCAGTGCCACGTTGTGAGTTGGATAGTTGTGGAAAGAGTCAA
ATGGCTCTCCTCAAGCGTATTCAACAAGGGGCTGAAGGATGCCCAGAAGGTACCCCATTGTATGGGATCT
GATCTGGGGCCTCGGTGCACATGCTTTACATGTGTTTAGTCGAGGTTAAAAAAACGTCTAGGCCCCCCGA
ACCACGGGGACGTGGTTTTCCTTTGAAAAACACGATGATAATATGGCCACAACCATGACCGAGTACAAGC
CCACGGTGCGCCTCGCCACCCGCGACGACGTCCCCAGGGCCGTACGCACCCTCGCCGCCGCGTTCGCCGA
CTACCCCGCCACGCGCCACACCGTCGATCCGGACCGCCACATCGAGCGGGTCACCGAGCTGCAAGAACTC
TTCCTCACGCGCGTCGGGCTCGACATCGGCAAGGTGTGGGTCGCGGACGACGGCGCCGCGGTGGCGGTCT
GGACCACGCCGGAGAGCGTCGAAGCGGGGGCGGTGTTCGCCGAGATCGGCCCGCGCATGGCCGAGTTGAG
CGGTTCCCGGCTGGCCGCGCAGCAACAGATGGAAGGCCTCCTGGCGCCGCACCGGCCCAAGGAGCCCGCG
TGGTTCCTGGCCACCGTCGGCGTCTCGCCCGACCACCAGGGCAAGGGTCTGGGCAGCGCCGTCGTGCTCC
CCGGAGTGGAGGCGGCCGAGCGCGCCGGGGTGCCCGCCTTCCTGGAGACCTCCGCGCCCCGCAACCTCCC
CTTCTACGAGCGGCTCGGCTTCACCGTCACCGCCGACGTCGAGGTGCCCGAAGGACCGCGCACCTGGTGC
ATGACCCGCAAGCCCGGTGCCTGACGCCCGCCCCACGACCCGCAGCGCCCGACCGAAAGGAGCGCAGTGC
TACGAGATTTCGATTCCACCGCCGCCTTCTATGAAAGGTTGGGCTTCGGAATCGTTTTCCGGGACGCCGG
CTGGATGATCCTCCAGCGCGGGGATCTCATGCTGGAGTTCTTCGCCCACCCCAACTTGTTTATTGCAGCT
TATAATGGTTACAAATAAAGCAATAGCATCACAAATTTCACAAATAAAGCATTTTTTTCACTGCATTCTA
GTTGTGGTTTGTCCAAACTCATCAATGTATCTTATCATGTCTGTATACCGTGGATCCGGCCGGCCCCATA
ACTTCGTATAGTATACATTATACGAAGTTATCCCCTGCAGGCATGCAAGCTTGGCGTAATCATGGTCATA
GCTGTTTCCTGTGTGAAATTGTTATCCGCTCACAATTCCACACAACATACGAGCCGGAAGCATAAAGTGT
AAAGCCTGGGGTGCCTAATGAGTGAGCTAACTCACATTAATTGCGTTGCGCTCACTGCCCGCTTTCCAGT
CGGGAAACCTGTCGTGCCAGCTGCATTAATGAATCGGCCAACGCGCGGGGAGAGGCGGTTTGCGTATTGG
GCGCTCTTCCGCTTCCTCGCTCACTGACTCGCTGCGCTCGGTCGTTCGGCTGCGGCGAGCGGTATCAGCT
CACTCAAAGGCGGTAATACGGTTATCCACAGAATCAGGGGATAACGCAGGAAAGAACATGTGAGCAAAAG
GCCAGCAAAAGGCCAGGAACCGTAAAAAGGCCGCGTTGCTGGCGTTTTTCCATAGGCTCCGCCCCCCTGA
CGAGCATCACAAAAATCGACGCTCAAGTCAGAGGTGGCGAAACCCGACAGGACTATAAAGATACCAGGCG
TTTCCCCCTGGAAGCTCCCTCGTGCGCTCTCCTGTTCCGACCCTGCCGCTTACCGGATACCTGTCCGCCT
TTCTCCCTTCGGGAAGCGTGGCGCTTTCTCATAGCTCACGCTGTAGGTATCTCAGTTCGGTGTAGGTCGT
TCGCTCCAAGCTGGGCTGTGTGCACGAACCCCCCGTTCAGCCCGACCGCTGCGCCTTATCCGGTAACTAT
CGTCTTGAGTCCAACCCGGTAAGACACGACTTATCGCCACTGGCAGCAGCCACTGGTAACAGGATTAGCA
GAGCGAGGTATGTAGGCGGTGCTACAGAGTTCTTGAAGTGGTGGCCTAACTACGGCTACACTAGAAGAAC
AGTATTTGGTATCTGCGCTCTGCTGAAGCCAGTTACCTTCGGAAAAAGAGTTGGTAGCTCTTGATCCGGC
AAACAAACCACCGCTGGTAGCGGTGGTTTTTTTGTTTGCAAGCAGCAGATTACGCGCAGAAAAAAAGGAT
CTCAAGAAGATCCTTTGATCTTTTCTACGGGGTCTGACGCTCAGTGGAACGAAAACTCACGTTAAGGGAT
TTTGGTCATGAGATTATCAAAAAGGATCTTCACCTAGATCCTTTTAAATTAAAAATGAAGTTTTAAATCA
ATCTAAAGTATATATGAGTAAACTTGGTCTGACAGTTACCAATGCTTAATCAGTGAGGCACCTATCTCAG
CGATCTGTCTATTTCGTTCATCCATAGTTGCCTGACTCCCCGTCGTGTAGATAACTACGATACGGGAGGG
CTTACCATCTGGCCCCAGTGCTGCAATGATACCGCGAGACCCACGCTCACCGGCTCCAGATTTATCAGCA
ATAAACCAGCCAGCCGGAAGGGCCGAGCGCAGAAGTGGTCCTGCAACTTTATCCGCCTCCATCCAGTCTA
TTAATTGTTGCCGGGAAGCTAGAGTAAGTAGTTCGCCAGTTAATAGTTTGCGCAACGTTGTTGCCATTGC
TACAGGCATCGTGGTGTCACGCTCGTCGTTTGGTATGGCTTCATTCAGCTCCGGTTCCCAACGATCAAGG
CGAGTTACATGATCCCCCATGTTGTGCAAAAAAGCGGTTAGCTCCTTCGGTCCTCCGATCGTTGTCAGAA
GTAAGTTGGCCGCAGTGTTATCACTCATGGTTATGGCAGCACTGCATAATTCTCTTACTGTCATGCCATC
CGTAAGATGCTTTTCTGTGACTGGTGAGTACTCAACCAAGTCATTCTGAGAATAGTGTATGCGGCGACCG
AGTTGCTCTTGCCCGGCGTCAATACGGGATAATACCGCGCCACATAGCAGAACTTTAAAAGTGCTCATCA
TTGGAAAACGTTCTTCGGGGCGAAAACTCTCAAGGATCTTACCGCTGTTGAGATCCAGTTCGATGTAACC
CACTCGTGCACCCAACTGATCTTCAGCATCTTTTACTTTCACCAGCGTTTCTGGGTGAGCAAAAACAGGA
AGGCAAAATGCCGCAAAAAAGGGAATAAGGGCGACACGGAAATGTTGAATACTCATACTCTTCCTTTTTC
AATATTATTGAAGCATTTATCAGGGTTATTGTCTCATGAGCGGATACATATTTGAATGTATTTAGAAAAA
TAAACAAATAGGGGTTCCGCGCACATTTCCCCGAAAAGTGCCACCTGACGTCTAAGAAACCATTATTATC
ATGACATTAACCTATAAAAATAGGCGTATCACGAGGCCCTTTCGTC
